Addgene plasmid #102350: pHR SFFVp BFP-Erk D319N
Purpose: Lentiviral expressing translational fusion between blue fluorescent protein and Erk2 bearing the D319N mutation
Depositing lab: Jared Toettcher. Depositing organization: Princeton University. Publication: Tracing Information Flow from Erk to Target Gene Induction Reveals Mechanisms of Dynamic and Combinatorial Control. Wilson MZ, Ravindran PT, Lim WA, Toettcher JE. Mol Cell. 2017 Sep 7;67(5):757-769.e5. doi: 10.1016/j.molcel.2017.07.016. Epub 2017 Aug 17. PubMed 28826673.
Backbone
  Vector backbone: pHR
  Vector type: Lentiviral
Growth in bacteria
  Bacterial resistance: Ampicillin, 100 μg/mL
  Growth temperature: 37°C
  Growth strain: Stbl3
  Copy number: Unknown
Gene/Insert
  Gene/Insert name: Erk2 (alt name: MAPK1)
  Species: M. musculus (mouse)
  Mutation: Aspartic acid 319 was mutated to asparagine
  Entrez Gene: Mapk1 (a.k.a. 9030612K14Rik, ERK, Erk2, MAPK2, PRKM2, Prkm1, p41mapk, p42mapk)
  Promoter: SFFV
  Tag / fusion protein: BFP (N terminal on insert)
  Cloning method: Gibson Cloning
  Sequencing primers: 5′ gcttcccgagctctataaaagagc; 3′ ttgatatcaagcttgcatgcctgc
Terms and licenses: Academic/Nonprofit Terms; Industry Terms: Not Available to Industry
How to cite: pHR SFFVp BFP-Erk D319N was a gift from Jared Toettcher (Addgene plasmid # 102350 ; http://n2t.net/addgene:102350 ; RRID:Addgene_102350)
