[The description below was written by a language model from this plasmid's Addgene catalogue record and pLannotate feature annotations shown in this document.]
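Description:
pHR SFFVp BFP-Erk D319N is an HIV-1-derived lentiviral transfer plasmid built on the pHR backbone for delivering a fluorescently tagged Erk2 mutant into mammalian cells. In bacteria it is maintained by a high-copy ColE1/pUC-type origin and selected with ampicillin through the bla gene. The backbone also carries remnants of older vector lineages, including fragments of the tetracycline resistance gene, bom and rop, and an SV40 promoter–gpt–SV40 poly(A) cassette lying outside the viral genome. These appear to be legacy elements rather than functional parts of the payload.

The packaged region runs from a truncated 5' LTR through the Ψ packaging signal, a partial gag sequence, the Rev response element and the cPPT/CTS, to a self-inactivating ΔU3 3' LTR. Together these elements support RNA packaging, Rev-dependent nuclear export and nuclear import of the reverse-transcribed genome, while the ΔU3 deletion disables LTR promoter activity after integration. Viral proteins are not encoded, so packaging functions must be supplied in trans.

Between these elements, the spleen focus-forming virus (SFFV) promoter drives a single open reading frame in which TagBFP is fused to the N terminus of mouse Erk2 (Mapk1) carrying the aspartate-to-asparagine substitution at residue 319. A WPRE downstream enhances transcript expression. There is no mammalian drug selection marker within the viral cassette, so transduced cells would be identified by blue fluorescence.

The construct serves to express and visualise this Erk2 variant stably, in the context of work on how Erk signalling is relayed to target gene induction. The record does not state the functional consequence of the mutation. The two sequence records (depositor and NGS) differ by about 50 nt but have essentially the same feature layout.
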