Features (pLannotate 1.2.2; 33 found; start..end, strand, type, name):
    108..208     +  CDS            Rev (fragment): human immunodeficiency virus 1 (HIV-1) Rev protein; rev; enhances nuclear export of unspliced and incompletely spliced viral mRNAs
    243..360     +  misc_feature   cPPT/CTS: central polypurine tract and central termination sequence of HIV-1
    397..429     -  misc_feature   MCS (fragment): pBluescript multiple cloning site
    514..922     +  promoter       SFFV promoter: spleen focus-forming virus long terminal repeat (LTR) promoter
    997..1695    +  CDS            TagBFP: TagBFP is a basic (constitutively fluorescent) blue fluorescent protein published in 2008, derived from Entacmaea quadricolor. It is reported to be a very rapidly-maturing monomer with very low acid sensitivity.
   1714..2784    +  CDS            Mapk1: MK01_MOUSE - Also known as Erk2, Mapk, Prkm1. Experimental evidence at protein level: Swiss-Prot protein existence level 1. Acts as a transcriptional repressor. Binds to a [GC]AAA[GC] consensus sequence. Repress the expression of interferon gamma-induced genes. Seems to bind to the promoter of CCL5, DMP1, IFIH1, IFITM1, IRF7, IRF9, LAMP3, OAS1, OAS2, OAS3 and STAT1. Transcriptional activity is independent of kinase activity. From Mus musculus (Mouse).
   2836..2866    +  misc_feature   MCS (fragment): pUC18/19 multiple cloning site
   2867..2885    +  misc_feature   MCS (fragment): pBluescript multiple cloning site
   2885..3473    +  misc_feature   WPRE: woodchuck hepatitis virus posttranscriptional regulatory element
   3515..3534    +  misc_feature   cPPT/CTS (fragment): central polypurine tract and central termination sequence of HIV-1
   3536..3769    +  LTR            3' LTR (ΔU3): self-inactivating 3' long terminal repeat (LTR) from HIV-1
   3794..3812    -  promoter       SP6 promoter: promoter for bacteriophage SP6 RNA polymerase
   4040..4319    +  CDS            TcR (fragment): tetracycline efflux protein; tet; confers resistance to tetracycline
   4320..4369    -  misc_feature   bom (fragment): basis of mobility region from pBR322
   4471..4506    -  CDS            rop (fragment): Rop protein, which maintains plasmids at low copy number; rop
   4601..4705    +  promoter       AmpR promoter: bla
   4706..5566    +  CDS            AmpR: β-lactamase; bla; confers resistance to ampicillin, carbenicillin, and related antibiotics
   5737..6325    +  rep_origin     ori: high-copy-number ColE1/pMB1/pBR322/pUC origin of replication
   6508..6564    +  CDS            lacI (fragment): lac repressor; lacI; The lac repressor binds to the lac operator to inhibit transcription in E. coli. This inhibition can be relieved by adding lactose or isopropyl-β-D-thiogalactopyranoside (IPTG).
   6571..6900    +  promoter       SV40 promoter: SV40 enhancer and early promoter
   7100..7219    +  CDS            gpt (fragment): XGPT_ECOLI - Also known as gpp, gxu. Experimental evidence at protein level: Swiss-Prot protein existence level 1. Purine salvage pathway enzyme that catalyzes the transfer of the ribosyl-5-phosphate group from 5-phospho-alpha-D-ribose 1- diphosphate (PRPP) to the N9 position of the 6-oxopurines guanine and xanthine to form the corresponding ribonucleotides GMP (guanosine 5'- monophosphate) and XMP (xanthosine 5'-monophosphate), with the release of PPi. To a lesser extent, also acts on hypoxanthine (PubMed:9100006, PubMed:3886014). Does not ribophosphorylate adenine (PubMed:3886014). From Esch
   7219..7554    +  CDS            gpt (fragment): XGPT_ECOLI - Also known as gpp, gxu. Experimental evidence at protein level: Swiss-Prot protein existence level 1. Purine salvage pathway enzyme that catalyzes the transfer of the ribosyl-5-phosphate group from 5-phospho-alpha-D-ribose 1- diphosphate (PRPP) to the N9 position of the 6-oxopurines guanine and xanthine to form the corresponding ribonucleotides GMP (guanosine 5'- monophosphate) and XMP (xanthosine 5'-monophosphate), with the release of PPi. To a lesser extent, also acts on hypoxanthine (PubMed:9100006, PubMed:3886014). Does not ribophosphorylate adenine (PubMed:3886014). From Esch
   7649..7954    +  CDS            frsA (fragment): FRSA_ECOLI - Also known as yafA. Experimental evidence at protein level: Swiss-Prot protein existence level 1. Catalyzes the hydrolysis of esters (PubMed:15808744). Displays esterase activity toward pNP-butyrate (PubMed:15808744). May stimulate mixed-acid fermentation by acting as a fermentation/respiration switch that down-regulates respiration and up- regulates fermentation rates (PubMed:15169777). From Escherichia coli (strain K12).
   7958..8032    +  CDS            small t antigen (fragment): SV40 (simian virus 40) small t antigen
   8034..8099    +  intron         small t intron: SV40 (simian virus 40) small t antigen intron
   8229..8249    +  CDS            SV40 NLS: nuclear localization signal of SV40 (simian virus 40) large T antigen
   8568..8651    +  CDS            large T antigen (fragment): large T antigen from SV40 (simian virus 40)
   8674..8808    +  polyA_signal   SV40 poly(A) signal: SV40 polyadenylation signal
   8976..9305    +  CDS            nef (fragment): NEF_HV1BR - Experimental evidence at protein level: Swiss-Prot protein existence level 1. Extracellular Nef protein targets CD4(+) T-lymphocytes for apoptosis by interacting with CXCR4 surface receptors (PubMed:14990729). From Human immunodeficiency virus type 1 group M subtype B (isolate BRU/LAI) (HIV-1).
   9353..9610    +  LTR            5' LTR (truncated): truncated 5' long terminal repeat (LTR) from HIV-1
   9657..9782    +  misc_feature   HIV-1 Ψ: packaging signal of human immunodeficiency virus type 1
   9766..10104   +  CDS            HIV-1 gag (fragment): gag protein from human immunodeficiency virus 1; gag
  10274..10507   +  misc_feature   RRE: The Rev response element (RRE) of HIV-1 allows for Rev-dependent mRNA export from the nucleus to the cytoplasm.
>Addgene plasmid #102350 | pHR SFFVp BFP-Erk D319N | depositor full sequence | sequence record 193360 | pHR SFFVp BFP-Erk D319N sequence 10776 bps
AATTATTCATAATGATAGTAGGAGGCTTGGTAGGTTTAAGAATAGTTTTTGCTGTACTTTCTATAGTGAA
TAGAGTTAGGCAGGGATATTCACCATTATCGTTTCAGACCCACCTCCCAACCCCGAGGGGACCCGACAGG
CCCGAAGGAATAGAAGAAGAAGGTGGAGAGAGAGACAGAGACAGATCCATTCGATTAGTGAACGGATCTC
GACGGTCGCCAAATGGCAGTATTCATCCACAATTTTAAAAGAAAAGGGGGGATTGGGGGGTACAGTGCAG
GGGAAAGAATAGTAGACATAATAGCAACAGACATACAAACTAAAGAATTACAAAAACAAATTACAAAAAT
TCAAAATTTTCGGGTTTATTACAGGGACAGCAGAGATCCAGTTTGGATCGATAAGCTTGATATCGAATTC
CTGCAGCCCCGATAAAATAAAAGATTTTATTTAGTCTCCAGAAAAAGGGGGGAATGAAAGACCCCACCTG
TAGGTTATGGCAAGCTAGCTGCAGTAACGCCATTATTGCAAGGCATGGAAAAATACCAAACCAAGAATAG
AGAAGTTCAGATCAAGGGCGGGTACATGAAAATAGCTAACGTAGGGCCAAACAGGATATCTGCGGTGAGC
AGTTTCGGCCCCGGCCCGGGGCCAAGAACAGATGGTCACCGCAGTTTCGGCCCCGGCCCGAGGCCAAGAG
CAGATGGTCCCCAGATATGGCCCAACCCTCAGCAGTTTCTTAAGACCCATCAGATGTTTCCAGGCTCCCC
CAAGGACCTGAAATGACCCTGCGCCTTATTTGAATTAACCAATCAGCCTGCTTCTCGCTTCTGTTCGCGC
GCTTCTGCTTCCCGAGCTCTATAAAAGAGCTCACAACCCCTCACTCGGCGCGCCAGTCCTCCGACAGACT
GAGTCGCCCGGGGGGGATCTGGAGCTCTCGAGAATTCTCACGCGTCAAGTGGAGCAAGGCAGGTGGACAG
TGGATCCGGAGCTACCATGAGCGAGCTGATTAAGGAGAACATGCACATGAAGCTGTACATGGAGGGCACC
GTGGACAACCATCACTTCAAGTGCACATCCGAGGGCGAAGGCAAGCCCTACGAGGGCACCCAGACCATGA
GAATCAAGGTGGTCGAGGGCGGCCCTCTCCCCTTCGCCTTCGACATCCTGGCTACTAGCTTCCTCTACGG
CAGCAAGACCTTCATCAACCACACCCAGGGCATCCCCGACTTCTTCAAGCAGTCCTTCCCTGAGGGCTTC
ACATGGGAGAGAGTCACCACATACGAAGACGGGGGCGTGCTGACCGCTACCCAGGACACCAGCCTCCAGG
ACGGCTGCCTCATCTACAACGTCAAGATCAGAGGGGTGAACTTCACATCCAACGGCCCTGTGATGCAGAA
GAAAACACTCGGCTGGGAGGCCTTCACCGAGACGCTGTACCCCGCTGACGGCGGCCTGGAAGGCAGAAAC
GACATGGCCCTGAAGCTCGTGGGCGGGAGCCATCTGATCGCAAACATCAAGACCACATATAGATCCAAGA
AACCCGCTAAGAACCTCAAGATGCCTGGCGTCTACTATGTGGACTACAGACTGGAAAGAATCAAGGAGGC
CAACAACGAGACCTACGTCGAGCAGCACGAGGTGGCAGTGGCCAGATACTGCGACCTCCCTAGCAAACTG
GGGCACAAGCTTAATGCTCAAGCTTCGAATTCTGCAGTCGACGGTACCGCGGGCCCGGAGATGGTCCGCG
GGCAGGTGTTCGACGTAGGGCCGCGCTACACCAACCTCTCGTACATCGGAGAAGGCGCCTACGGCATGGT
TTGCTCTGCTTATGATAATCTCAACAAAGTTCGAGTTGCTATCAAGAAAATCAGTCCTTTTGAGCACCAG
ACCTACTGTCAAAGAACCCTAAGAGAGATAAAAATCTTACTGCGCTTCAGACATGAGAACATCATTGGCA
TCAATGACATCATCCGGGCACCAACCATTGAGCAAATGAAAGATGTATATATAGTACAGGACCTCATGGA
GACGGACCTTTACAAGCTCTTGAAGACACAGCACCTCAGCAATGACCACATCTGCTATTTTCTTTATCAG
ATCCTGAGAGGGCTAAAGTATATCCATTCAGCTAACGTTCTGCACCGTGACCTCAAGCCTTCCAACCTCC
TGCTGAACACCACTTGTGATCTCAAGATCTGTGACTTTGGCCTTGCCCGTGTTGCAGATCCAGATCATGA
TCACACAGGGTTCTTGACAGAGTACGTAGCCACACGTTGGTACAGAGCTCCAGAAATTATGTTGAATTCC
AAGGGTTATACCAAGTCCATTGATATTTGGTCTGTGGGCTGCATCCTGGCAGAGATGCTATCCAACAGGC
CTATCTTCCCAGGAAAGCATTACCTTGACCAGCTGAATCACATCCTGGGTATTCTTGGATCTCCATCACA
GGAAGATCTGAATTGTATAATAAATTTAAAAGCTAGAAACTATTTGCTTTCTCTCCCGCACAAAAATAAG
GTGCCATGGAACAGGTTGTTCCCAAATGCTGACTCCAAAGCTCTGGATTTACTGGATAAAATGTTGACAT
TTAACCCTCACAAGAGGATTGAAGTTGAACAGGCTCTGGCCCACCCATACCTGGAGCAGTATTATGACCC
AAGTAATGAGCCCATTGCTGAAGCGCCATTCAAGTTTGACATGGAGTTGGACGACTTACCTAAGGAGAAG
CTCAAAGAACTCATTTTTGAAGAGACTGCTAGATTCCAGCCAGGATACAGATCTTAAGCGGCCGCAACTC
CCACCTGCAACATGCGTGACTGACTGAGGCCGCGACTCTAGAGTCGACCTGCAGGCATGCAAGCTTGATA
TCAAGCTTATCGATAATCAACCTCTGGATTACAAAATTTGTGAAAGATTGACTGGTATTCTTAACTATGT
TGCTCCTTTTACGCTATGTGGATACGCTGCTTTAATGCCTTTGTATCATGCTATTGCTTCCCGTATGGCT
TTCATTTTCTCCTCCTTGTATAAATCCTGGTTGCTGTCTCTTTATGAGGAGTTGTGGCCCGTTGTCAGGC
AACGTGGCGTGGTGTGCACTGTGTTTGCTGACGCAACCCCCACTGGTTGGGGCATTGCCACCACCTGTCA
GCTCCTTTCCGGGACTTTCGCTTTCCCCCTCCCTATTGCCACGGCGGAACTCATCGCCGCCTGCCTTGCC
CGCTGCTGGACAGGGGCTCGGCTGTTGGGCACTGACAATTCCGTGGTGTTGTCGGGGAAATCATCGTCCT
TTCCTTGGCTGCTCGCCTGTGTTGCCACCTGGATTCTGCGCGGGACGTCCTTCTGCTACGTCCCTTCGGC
CCTCAATCCAGCGGACCTTCCTTCCCGCGGCCTGCTGCCGGCTCTGCGGCCTCTTCCGCGTCTTCGCCTT
CGCCCTCAGACGAGTCGGATCTCCCTTTGGGCCGCCTCCCCGCATCGATACCGTCGACCAAGGCAGCTGT
AGATCTTAGCCACTTTTTAAAAGAAAAGGGGGGACTGGAAGGGCTAATTCACTCCCAACGAAGACAAGAT
CTGCTTTTTGCTTGTACTGGGTCTCTCTGGTTAGACCAGATCTGAGCCTGGGAGCTCTCTGGCTAACTAG
GGAACCCACTGCTTAAGCCTCAATAAAGCTTGCCTTGAGTGCTTCAAGTAGTGTGTGCCCGTCTGTTGTG
TGACTCTGGTAACTAGAGATCCCTCAGACCCTTTTAGTCAGTGTGGAAAATCTCTAGCAGCATCTAGAAT
TAATTCCGTGTATTCTATAGTGTCACCTAAATCGTATGTGTATGATACATAAGGTTATGTATTAATTGTA
GCCGCGTTCTAACGACAATATGTACAAGCCTAATTGTGTAGCATCTGGCTTACTGAAGCAGACCCTATCA
TCTCTCTCGTAAACTGCCGTCAGAGTCGGTTTGGTTGGACGAACCTTCTGAGTTTCTGGTAACGCCGTCC
CGCACCCGGAAATGGTCAGCGAACCAATCAGCAGGGTCATCGCTAGCCAGATCCTCTACGCCGGACGCAT
CGTGGCCGGCATCACCGGCGCCACAGGTGCGGTTGCTGGCGCCTATATCGCCGACATCACCGATGGGGAA
GATCGGGCTCGCCACTTCGGGCTCATGAGCGCTTGTTTCGGCGTGGGTATGGTGGCAGGCCCCGTGGCCG
GGGGACTGTTGGGCGCCATCTCCTTGCATGCACCATTCCTTGCGGCGGCGGTGCTCAACGGCCTCAACCT
ACTACTGGGCTGCTTCCTAATGCAGGAGTCGCATAAGGGAGAGCGTCGAATGGTGCACTCTCAGTACAAT
CTAGCTCTGATGCCGCATAGTTAAGCCAGCCCCGACACCCGCCAACACCCGCTGACGCGCCCTGACGGGC
TTGTCTGCTCCCGGCATCCGCTTACAGACAAGCTGTGACCGTCTCCGGGAGCTGCATGTGTCAGAGGTTT
TCACCGTCATCACCGAAACGCGCGAGACGAAAGGGCCTCGTGATACGCCTATTTTTATAGGTTAATGTCA
TGATAATAATGGTTTCTTAGACGTCAGGTGGCACTTTTCGGGGAAATGTGCGCGGAACCCCTATTTGTTT
ATTTTTCTAAATACATTCAAATATGTATCCGCTCATGAGACAATAACCCTGATAAATGCTTCAATAATAT
TGAAAAAGGAAGAGTATGAGTATTCAACATTTCCGTGTCGCCCTTATTCCCTTTTTTGCGGCATTTTGCC
TTCCTGTTTTTGCTCACCCAGAAACGCTGGTGAAAGTAAAAGATGCTGAAGATCAGTTGGGTGCACGAGT
GGGTTACATCGAACTGGATCTCAACAGCGGTAAGATCCTTGAGAGTTTTCGCCCCGAAGAACGTTTTCCA
ATGATGAGCACTTTTAAAGTTCTGCTATGTGGCGCGGTATTATCCCGTATTGACGCCGGGCAAGAGCAAC
TCGGTCGCCGCATACACTATTCTCAGAATGACTTGGTTGAGTACTCACCAGTCACAGAAAAGCATCTTAC
GGATGGCATGACAGTAAGAGAATTATGCAGTGCTGCCATAACCATGAGTGATAACACTGCGGCCAACTTA
CTTCTGACAACGATCGGAGGACCGAAGGAGCTAACCGCTTTTTTGCACAACATGGGGGATCATGTAACTC
GCCTTGATCGTTGGGAACCGGAGCTGAATGAAGCCATACCAAACGACGAGCGTGACACCACGATGCCTGT
AGCAATGGCAACAACGTTGCGCAAACTATTAACTGGCGAACTACTTACTCTAGCTTCCCGGCAACAATTA
ATAGACTGGATGGAGGCGGATAAAGTTGCAGGACCACTTCTGCGCTCGGCCCTTCCGGCTGGCTGGTTTA
TTGCTGATAAATCTGGAGCCGGTGAGCGTGGGTCTCGCGGTATCATTGCAGCACTGGGGCCAGATGGTAA
GCCCTCCCGTATCGTAGTTATCTACACGACGGGGAGTCAGGCAACTATGGATGAACGAAATAGACAGATC
GCTGAGATAGGTGCCTCACTGATTAAGCATTGGTAACTGTCAGACCAAGTTTACTCATATATACTTTAGA
TTGATTTAAAACTTCATTTTTAATTTAAAAGGATCTAGGTGAAGATCCTTTTTGATAATCTCATGACCAA
AATCCCTTAACGTGAGTTTTCGTTCCACTGAGCGTCAGACCCCGTAGAAAAGATCAAAGGATCTTCTTGA
GATCCTTTTTTTCTGCGCGTAATCTGCTGCTTGCAAACAAAAAAACCACCGCTACCAGCGGTGGTTTGTT
TGCCGGATCAAGAGCTACCAACTCTTTTTCCGAAGGTAACTGGCTTCAGCAGAGCGCAGATACCAAATAC
TGTCCTTCTAGTGTAGCCGTAGTTAGGCCACCACTTCAAGAACTCTGTAGCACCGCCTACATACCTCGCT
CTGCTAATCCTGTTACCAGTGGCTGCTGCCAGTGGCGATAAGTCGTGTCTTACCGGGTTGGACTCAAGAC
GATAGTTACCGGATAAGGCGCAGCGGTCGGGCTGAACGGGGGGTTCGTGCACACAGCCCAGCTTGGAGCG
AACGACCTACACCGAACTGAGATACCTACAGCGTGAGCTATGAGAAAGCGCCACGCTTCCCGAAGGGAGA
AAGGCGGACAGGTATCCGGTAAGCGGCAGGGTCGGAACAGGAGAGCGCACGAGGGAGCTTCCAGGGGGAA
ACGCCTGGTATCTTTATAGTCCTGTCGGGTTTCGCCACCTCTGACTTGAGCGTCGATTTTTGTGATGCTC
GTCAGGGGGGCGGAGCCTATGGAAAAACGCCAGCAACGCGGCCTTTTTACGGTTCCTGGCCTTTTGCTGG
CCTTTTGCTCACATGTTCTTTCCTGCGTTATCCCCTGATTCTGTGGATAACCGTATTACCGCCTTTGAGT
GAGCTGATACCGCTCGCCGCAGCCGAACGACCGAGCGCAGCGAGTCAGTGAGCGAGGAAGCGGAAGAGCG
CCCAATACGCAAACCGCCTCTCCCCGCGCGTTGGCCGATTCATTAATGCAGCTGTGGAATGTGTGTCAGT
TAGGGTGTGGAAAGTCCCCAGGCTCCCCAGCAGGCAGAAGTATGCAAAGCATGCATCTCAATTAGTCAGC
AACCAGGTGTGGAAAGTCCCCAGGCTCCCCAGCAGGCAGAAGTATGCAAAGCATGCATCTCAATTAGTCA
GCAACCATAGTCCCGCCCCTAACTCCGCCCATCCCGCCCCTAACTCCGCCCAGTTCCGCCCATTCTCCGC
CCCATGGCTGACTAATTTTTTTTATTTATGCAGAGGCCGAGGCCGCCTCGGCCTCTGAGCTATTCCAGAA
GTAGTGAGGAGGCTTTTTTGGAGGCCTAGGCTTTTGCAAAAAGCTTGGACACAAGACAGGCTTGCGAGAT
ATGTTTGAGAATACCACTTTATCCCGCGTCAGGGAGAGGCAGTGCGTAAAAAGACGCGGACTCATGTGAA
ATACTGGTTTTTAGTGCGCCAGATCTCTATAATCTCGCGCAACCTATTTTCCCCTCGAACACTTTTTAAG
CCGTAGATAAACAGGCTGGGACACTTCACATGAGCGAAAAATACATCGTCACCTGGGACATGTTGCAGAT
CCATGCACGTAAACTCGCAAGCCGACTGATGCCTTCTGAACAATGGAAAGGCATTATTGCCGTAAGCCGT
GGCGGTCTGTACCGGGTGCGTTACTGGCGCGTGAACTGGGTATTCGTCATGTCGATACCGTTTGTATTTC
CAGCTACGATCACGACAACCAGCGCGAGCTTAAAGTGCTGAAACGCGCAGAAGGCGATGGCGAAGGCTTC
ATCGTTATTGATGACCTGGTGGATACCGGTGGTACTGCGGTTGCGATTCGTGAAATGTATCCAAAAGCGC
ACTTTGTCACCATCTTCGCAAAACCGGCTGGTCGTCCGCTGGTTGATGACTATGTTGTTGATATCCCGCA
AGATACCTGGATTGAACAGCCGTGGGATATGGGCGTCGTATTCGTCCCGCCAATCTCCGGTCGCTAATCT
TTTCAACGCCTGGCACTGCCGGGCGTTGTTCTTTTTAACTTCAGGCGGGTTACAATAGTTTCCAGTAAGT
ATTCTGGAGGCTGCATCCATGACACAGGCAAACCTGAGCGAAACCCTGTTCAAACCCCGCTTTAAACATC
CTGAAACCTCGACGCTAGTCCGCCGCTTTAATCACGGCGCACAACCGCCTGTGCAGTCGGCCCTTGATGG
TAAAACCATCCCTCACTGGTATCGCATGATTAACCGTCTGATGTGGATCTGGCGCGGCATTGACCCACGC
GAAATCCTCGACGTCCAGGCACGTATTGTGATGAGCGATGCCGAACGTACCGACGATGATTTATACGATA
CGGTGATTGGCTACCGTGGCGGCAACTGGATTTATGAGTGGGCCCCGGATCTTTGTGAAGGAACCTTACT
TCTGTGGTGTGACATAATTGGACAAACTACCTACAGAGATTTAAAGCTCTAAGGTAAATATAAAATTTTT
AAGTGTATAATGTGTTAAACTACTGATTCTAATTGTTTGTGTATTTTAGATTCCAACCTATGGAACTGAT
GAATGGGAGCAGTGGTGGAATGCCTTTAATGAGGAAAACCTGTTTTGCTCAGAAGAAATGCCATCTAGTG
ATGATGAGGCTACTGCTGACTCTCAACATTCTACTCCTCCAAAAAAGAAGAGAAAGGTAGAAGACCCCAA
GGACTTTCCTTCAGAATTGCTAAGTTTTTTGAGTCATGCTGTGTTTAGTAATAGAACTCTTGCTTGCTTT
GCTATTTACACCACAAAGGAAAAAGCTGCACTGCTATACAAGAAAATTATGGAAAAATATTCTGTAACCT
TTATAAGTAGGCATAACAGTTATAATCATAACATACTGTTTTTTCTTACTCCACACAGGCATAGAGTGTC
TGCTATTAATAACTATGCTCAAAAATTGTGTACCTTTAGCTTTTTAATTTGTAAAGGGGTTAATAAGGAA
TATTTGATGTATAGTGCCTTGACTAGAGATCATAATCAGCCATACCACATTTGTAGAGGTTTTACTTGCT
TTAAAAAACCTCCCACACCTCCCCCTGAACCTGAAACATAAAATGAATGCAATTGTTGTTGTTAACTTGT
TTATTGCAGCTTATAATGGTTACAAATAAAGCAATAGCATCACAAATTTCACAAATAAAGCATTTTTTTC
ACTGCATTCTAGTTGTGGTTTGTCCAAACTCATCAATGTATCTTATCATGTCTGGATCAACTGGATAACT
CAAGCTAACCAAAATCATCCCAAACTTCCCACCCCATACCCTATTACCACTGCCAATTACCTAGTGGTTT
CATTTACTCTAAACCTGTGATTCCTCTGAATTATTTTCATTTTAAAGAAATTGTATTTGTTAAATATGTA
CTACAAACTTAGTAGTTGGAAGGGCTAATTCACTCCCAAAGAAGACAAGATATCCTTGATCTGTGGATCT
ACCACACACAAGGCTACTTCCCTGATTAGCAGAACTACACACCAGGGCCAGGGGTCAGATATCCACTGAC
CTTTGGATGGTGCTACAAGCTAGTACCAGTTGAGCCAGATAAGGTAGAAGAGGCCAATAAAGGAGAGAAC
ACCAGCTTGTTACACCCTGTGAGCCTGCATGGGATGGATGACCCGGAGAGAGAAGTGTTAGAGTGGAGGT
TTGACAGCCGCCTAGCATTTCATCACGTGGCCCGAGAGCTGCATCCGGAGTACTTCAAGAACTGCTGATA
TCGAGCTTGCTACAAGGGACTTTCCGCTGGGGACTTTCCAGGGAGGCGTGGCCTGGGCGGGACTGGGGAG
TGGCGAGCCCTCAGATCCTGCATATAAGCAGCTGCTTTTTGCCTGTACTGGGTCTCTCTGGTTAGACCAG
ATCTGAGCCTGGGAGCTCTCTGGCTAACTAGGGAACCCACTGCTTAAGCCTCAATAAAGCTTGCCTTGAG
TGCTTCAAGTAGTGTGTGCCCGTCTGTTGTGTGACTCTGGTAACTAGAGATCCCTCAGACCCTTTTAGTC
AGTGTGGAAAATCTCTAGCAGTGGCGCCCGAACAGGGACTTGAAAGCGAAAGGGAAACCAGAGGAGCTCT
CTCGACGCAGGACTCGGCTTGCTGAAGCGCGCACGGCAAGAGGCGAGGGGCGGCGACTGGTGAGTACGCC
AAAAATTTTGACTAGCGGAGGCTAGAAGGAGAGAGATGGGTGCGAGAGCGTCAGTATTAAGCGGGGGAGA
ATTAGATCGCGATGGGAAAAAATTCGGTTAAGGCCAGGGGGAAAGAAAAAATATAAATTAAAACATATAG
TATGGGCAAGCAGGGAGCTAGAACGATTCGCAGTTAATCCTGGCCTGTTAGAAACATCAGAAGGCTGTAG
ACAAATACTGGGACAGCTACAACCATCCCTTCAGACAGGATCAGAAGAACTTAGATCATTATATAATACA
GTAGCAACCCTCTATTGTGTGCATCAAAGGATAGAGATAAAAGACACCAAGGAAGCTTTAGACAAGATAG
AGGAAGAGCAAAACAAAAGTAAGACCACCGCACAGCAAGCGGCCGGTGATCTTCAGACCTGGACGATATA
TATGAGGGACAATTGGAGAAGTGAATTATATAAATATAAAGTAGTAAAAATTGAACCATTAGGAGTAGCA
CCCACCAAGGCAAAGAGAAGAGTGGTGCAGAGAGAAAAAAGAGCAGTGGGAATAGGAGCTTTGTTCCTTG
GGTTCTTGGGAGCAGCAGGAAGCACTATGGGCGCAGCGTCAATGACGCTGACGGTACAGGCCAGACAATT
ATTGTCTGGTATAGTGCAGCAGCAGAACAATTTGCTGAGGGCTATTGAGGCGCAACAGCATCTGTTGCAA
CTCACAGTCTGGGGCATCAAGCAGCTCCAGGCAAGAATCCTGGCTGTGGAAAGATACCTAAAGGATCAAC
AGCTCCTGGGGATTTGGGGTTGCTCTGGAAAACTCATTTGCACCACTGCTGTGCCTTGGAATGCTAGTTG
GAGTAATAAATCTCTGGAACAGATTTGGAATCACACGACCTGGATGGAGTGGGACAGAGAAATTAACAAT
TACACAAGCTTAATACACTCCTTAATTGAAGAATCGCAAAACCAGCAAGAAAAGAATGAACAAGAATTAT
TGGAATTAGATAAATGGGCAAGTTTGTGGAATTGGTTTAACATAACAAATTGGCTGTGGTATATAA
