Features (pLannotate 1.2.2; 34 found; start..end, strand, type, name):
    108..208     +  CDS            Rev (fragment): human immunodeficiency virus 1 (HIV-1) Rev protein; rev; enhances nuclear export of unspliced and incompletely spliced viral mRNAs
    245..362     +  misc_feature   cPPT/CTS: central polypurine tract and central termination sequence of HIV-1
    399..431     -  misc_feature   MCS (fragment): pBluescript multiple cloning site
    515..922     +  promoter       SFFV promoter: spleen focus-forming virus long terminal repeat (LTR) promoter
    997..1695    +  CDS            TagBFP: TagBFP is a basic (constitutively fluorescent) blue fluorescent protein published in 2008, derived from Entacmaea quadricolor. It is reported to be a very rapidly-maturing monomer with very low acid sensitivity.
   1714..2784    +  CDS            Mapk1: MK01_MOUSE - Also known as Erk2, Mapk, Prkm1. Experimental evidence at protein level: Swiss-Prot protein existence level 1. Acts as a transcriptional repressor. Binds to a [GC]AAA[GC] consensus sequence. Repress the expression of interferon gamma-induced genes. Seems to bind to the promoter of CCL5, DMP1, IFIH1, IFITM1, IRF7, IRF9, LAMP3, OAS1, OAS2, OAS3 and STAT1. Transcriptional activity is independent of kinase activity. From Mus musculus (Mouse).
   2836..2866    +  misc_feature   MCS (fragment): pUC18/19 multiple cloning site
   2867..2885    +  misc_feature   MCS (fragment): pBluescript multiple cloning site
   2885..3473    +  misc_feature   WPRE: woodchuck hepatitis virus posttranscriptional regulatory element
   3474..3496    +  misc_feature   MCS (fragment): pBluescript multiple cloning site
   3513..3581    +  CDS            nef (fragment): NEF_HV1Z2 - Experimental evidence at protein level: Swiss-Prot protein existence level 1. Extracellular Nef protein targets CD4(+) T-lymphocytes for apoptosis by interacting with CXCR4 surface receptors. From Human immunodeficiency virus type 1 group M subtype D (isolate Z2/CDC-Z34) (HIV-1).
   3583..3816    +  LTR            3' LTR (ΔU3): self-inactivating 3' long terminal repeat (LTR) from HIV-1
   3841..3859    -  promoter       SP6 promoter: promoter for bacteriophage SP6 RNA polymerase
   4087..4366    +  CDS            TcR (fragment): tetracycline efflux protein; tet; confers resistance to tetracycline
   4367..4415    -  misc_feature   bom (fragment): basis of mobility region from pBR322
   4517..4552    -  CDS            rop (fragment): Rop protein, which maintains plasmids at low copy number; rop
   4647..4751    +  promoter       AmpR promoter: bla
   4752..5612    +  CDS            AmpR: β-lactamase; bla; confers resistance to ampicillin, carbenicillin, and related antibiotics
   5783..6371    +  rep_origin     ori: high-copy-number ColE1/pMB1/pBR322/pUC origin of replication
   6554..6610    +  CDS            lacI (fragment): lac repressor; lacI; The lac repressor binds to the lac operator to inhibit transcription in E. coli. This inhibition can be relieved by adding lactose or isopropyl-β-D-thiogalactopyranoside (IPTG).
   6617..6946    +  promoter       SV40 promoter: SV40 enhancer and early promoter
   7146..7265    +  CDS            gpt (fragment): XGPT_ECOLI - Also known as gpp, gxu. Experimental evidence at protein level: Swiss-Prot protein existence level 1. Purine salvage pathway enzyme that catalyzes the transfer of the ribosyl-5-phosphate group from 5-phospho-alpha-D-ribose 1- diphosphate (PRPP) to the N9 position of the 6-oxopurines guanine and xanthine to form the corresponding ribonucleotides GMP (guanosine 5'- monophosphate) and XMP (xanthosine 5'-monophosphate), with the release of PPi. To a lesser extent, also acts on hypoxanthine (PubMed:9100006, PubMed:3886014). Does not ribophosphorylate adenine (PubMed:3886014). From Esch
   7265..7600    +  CDS            gpt (fragment): XGPT_ECOLI - Also known as gpp, gxu. Experimental evidence at protein level: Swiss-Prot protein existence level 1. Purine salvage pathway enzyme that catalyzes the transfer of the ribosyl-5-phosphate group from 5-phospho-alpha-D-ribose 1- diphosphate (PRPP) to the N9 position of the 6-oxopurines guanine and xanthine to form the corresponding ribonucleotides GMP (guanosine 5'- monophosphate) and XMP (xanthosine 5'-monophosphate), with the release of PPi. To a lesser extent, also acts on hypoxanthine (PubMed:9100006, PubMed:3886014). Does not ribophosphorylate adenine (PubMed:3886014). From Esch
   7695..8000    +  CDS            frsA (fragment): FRSA_ECOLI - Also known as yafA. Experimental evidence at protein level: Swiss-Prot protein existence level 1. Catalyzes the hydrolysis of esters (PubMed:15808744). Displays esterase activity toward pNP-butyrate (PubMed:15808744). May stimulate mixed-acid fermentation by acting as a fermentation/respiration switch that down-regulates respiration and up- regulates fermentation rates (PubMed:15169777). From Escherichia coli (strain K12).
   8004..8078    +  CDS            small t antigen (fragment): SV40 (simian virus 40) small t antigen
   8080..8145    +  intron         small t intron: SV40 (simian virus 40) small t antigen intron
   8275..8295    +  CDS            SV40 NLS: nuclear localization signal of SV40 (simian virus 40) large T antigen
   8614..8697    +  CDS            large T antigen (fragment): large T antigen from SV40 (simian virus 40)
   8720..8854    +  polyA_signal   SV40 poly(A) signal: SV40 polyadenylation signal
   9021..9350    +  CDS            nef (fragment): NEF_HV1BR - Experimental evidence at protein level: Swiss-Prot protein existence level 1. Extracellular Nef protein targets CD4(+) T-lymphocytes for apoptosis by interacting with CXCR4 surface receptors (PubMed:14990729). From Human immunodeficiency virus type 1 group M subtype B (isolate BRU/LAI) (HIV-1).
   9398..9655    +  LTR            5' LTR (truncated): truncated 5' long terminal repeat (LTR) from HIV-1
   9702..9827    +  misc_feature   HIV-1 Ψ: packaging signal of human immunodeficiency virus type 1
   9811..10149   +  CDS            HIV-1 gag (fragment): gag protein from human immunodeficiency virus 1; gag
  10324..10557   +  misc_feature   RRE: The Rev response element (RRE) of HIV-1 allows for Rev-dependent mRNA export from the nucleus to the cytoplasm.
>Addgene plasmid #102350 | pHR SFFVp BFP-Erk D319N | addgene full sequence | sequence record 197231 | Addgene NGS Result
AATTATTCATAATGATAGTAGGAGGCTTGGTAGGTTTAAGAATAGTTTTTGCTGTACTTTCTATAGTGAA
TAGAGTTAGGCAGGGATATTCACCATTATCGTTTCAGACCCACCTCCCAACCCCGAGGGGACCCGACAGG
CCCGAAGGAATAGAAGAAGAAGGTGGAGAGAGAGACAGAGACAGATCCATTCGATTAGTGAACGGATCTC
GACGGTATCGCCAAATGGCAGTATTCATCCACAATTTTAAAAGAAAAGGGGGGATTGGGGGGTACAGTGC
AGGGGAAAGAATAGTAGACATAATAGCAACAGACATACAAACTAAAGAATTACAAAAACAAATTACAAAA
ATTCAAAATTTTCGGGTTTATTACAGGGACAGCAGAGATCCAGTTTGGATCGATAAGCTTGATATCGAAT
TCCTGCAGCCCCGATAAAATAAAAGATTTTATTTAGTCTCCAGAAAAAGGGGGGAATGAAAGACCCCACC
TGTAGGTTTGGCAAGCTAGCTGCAGTAACGCCATTTTGCAAGGCATGGAAAAATACCAAACCAAGAATAG
AGAAGTTCAGATCAAGGGCGGGTACATGAAAATAGCTAACGTTGGGCCAAACAGGATATCTGCGGTGAGC
AGTTTCGGCCCCGGCCCGGGGCCAAGAACAGATGGTCACCGCAGTTTCGGCCCCGGCCCGAGGCCAAGAA
CAGATGGTCCCCAGATATGGCCCAACCCTCAGCAGTTTCTTAAGACCCATCAGATGTTTCCAGGCTCCCC
CAAGGACCTGAAATGACCCTGCGCCTTATTTGAATTAACCAATCAGCCTGCTTCTCGCTTCTGTTCGCGC
GCTTCTGCTTCCCGAGCTCTATAAAAGAGCTCACAACCCCTCACTCGGCGCGCCAGTCCTCCGACAGACT
GAGTCGCCCGGGGGGGATCTGGAGCTCTCGAGAATTCTCACGCGTCAAGTGGAGCAAGGCAGGTGGACAG
TGGATCCGGAGCTACCATGAGCGAGCTGATTAAGGAGAACATGCACATGAAGCTGTACATGGAGGGCACC
GTGGACAACCATCACTTCAAGTGCACATCCGAGGGCGAAGGCAAGCCCTACGAGGGCACCCAGACCATGA
GAATCAAGGTGGTCGAGGGCGGCCCTCTCCCCTTCGCCTTCGACATCCTGGCTACTAGCTTCCTCTACGG
CAGCAAGACCTTCATCAACCACACCCAGGGCATCCCCGACTTCTTCAAGCAGTCCTTCCCTGAGGGCTTC
ACATGGGAGAGAGTCACCACATACGAAGACGGGGGCGTGCTGACCGCTACCCAGGACACCAGCCTCCAGG
ACGGCTGCCTCATCTACAACGTCAAGATCAGAGGGGTGAACTTCACATCCAACGGCCCTGTGATGCAGAA
GAAAACACTCGGCTGGGAGGCCTTCACCGAGACGCTGTACCCCGCTGACGGCGGCCTGGAAGGCAGAAAC
GACATGGCCCTGAAGCTCGTGGGCGGGAGCCATCTGATCGCAAACATCAAGACCACATATAGATCCAAGA
AACCCGCTAAGAACCTCAAGATGCCTGGCGTCTACTATGTGGACTACAGACTGGAAAGAATCAAGGAGGC
CAACAACGAGACCTACGTCGAGCAGCACGAGGTGGCAGTGGCCAGATACTGCGACCTCCCTAGCAAACTG
GGGCACAAGCTTAATGCTCAAGCTTCGAATTCTGCAGTCGACGGTACCGCGGGCCCGGAGATGGTCCGCG
GGCAGGTGTTCGACGTAGGGCCGCGCTACACCAACCTCTCGTACATCGGAGAAGGCGCCTACGGCATGGT
TTGCTCTGCTTATGATAATCTCAACAAAGTTCGAGTTGCTATCAAGAAAATCAGTCCTTTTGAGCACCAG
ACCTACTGTCAAAGAACCCTAAGAGAGATAAAAATCTTACTGCGCTTCAGACATGAGAACATCATTGGCA
TCAATGACATCATCCGGGCACCAACCATTGAGCAAATGAAAGATGTATATATAGTACAGGACCTCATGGA
GACGGACCTTTACAAGCTCTTGAAGACACAGCACCTCAGCAATGACCACATCTGCTATTTTCTTTATCAG
ATCCTGAGAGGGCTAAAGTATATCCATTCAGCTAACGTTCTGCACCGTGACCTCAAGCCTTCCAACCTCC
TGCTGAACACCACTTGTGATCTCAAGATCTGTGACTTTGGCCTTGCCCGTGTTGCAGATCCAGATCATGA
TCACACAGGGTTCTTGACAGAGTACGTAGCCACACGTTGGTACAGAGCTCCAGAAATTATGTTGAATTCC
AAGGGTTATACCAAGTCCATTGATATTTGGTCTGTGGGCTGCATCCTGGCAGAGATGCTATCCAACAGGC
CTATCTTCCCAGGAAAGCATTACCTTGACCAGCTGAATCACATCCTGGGTATTCTTGGATCTCCATCACA
GGAAGATCTGAATTGTATAATAAATTTAAAAGCTAGAAACTATTTGCTTTCTCTCCCGCACAAAAATAAG
GTGCCATGGAACAGGTTGTTCCCAAATGCTGACTCCAAAGCTCTGGATTTACTGGATAAAATGTTGACAT
TTAACCCTCACAAGAGGATTGAAGTTGAACAGGCTCTGGCCCACCCATACCTGGAGCAGTATTATGACCC
AAGTAATGAGCCCATTGCTGAAGCGCCATTCAAGTTTGACATGGAGTTGGACGACTTACCTAAGGAGAAG
CTCAAAGAACTCATTTTTGAAGAGACTGCTAGATTCCAGCCAGGATACAGATCTTAAGCGGCCGCAACTC
CCACCTGCAACATGCGTGACTGACTGAGGCCGCGACTCTAGAGTCGACCTGCAGGCATGCAAGCTTGATA
TCAAGCTTATCGATAATCAACCTCTGGATTACAAAATTTGTGAAAGATTGACTGGTATTCTTAACTATGT
TGCTCCTTTTACGCTATGTGGATACGCTGCTTTAATGCCTTTGTATCATGCTATTGCTTCCCGTATGGCT
TTCATTTTCTCCTCCTTGTATAAATCCTGGTTGCTGTCTCTTTATGAGGAGTTGTGGCCCGTTGTCAGGC
AACGTGGCGTGGTGTGCACTGTGTTTGCTGACGCAACCCCCACTGGTTGGGGCATTGCCACCACCTGTCA
GCTCCTTTCCGGGACTTTCGCTTTCCCCCTCCCTATTGCCACGGCGGAACTCATCGCCGCCTGCCTTGCC
CGCTGCTGGACAGGGGCTCGGCTGTTGGGCACTGACAATTCCGTGGTGTTGTCGGGGAAATCATCGTCCT
TTCCTTGGCTGCTCGCCTGTGTTGCCACCTGGATTCTGCGCGGGACGTCCTTCTGCTACGTCCCTTCGGC
CCTCAATCCAGCGGACCTTCCTTCCCGCGGCCTGCTGCCGGCTCTGCGGCCTCTTCCGCGTCTTCGCCTT
CGCCCTCAGACGAGTCGGATCTCCCTTTGGGCCGCCTCCCCGCATCGATACCGTCGACCTCGAGGGAATT
AATTCGAGCTCGGTACCTTTAAGACCAATGACTTACAAGGCAGCTGTAGATCTTAGCCACTTTTTAAAAG
AAAAGGGGGGACTGGAAGGGCTAATTCACTCCCAACGAAGACAAGATCTGCTTTTTGCTTGTACTGGGTC
TCTCTGGTTAGACCAGATCTGAGCCTGGGAGCTCTCTGGCTAACTAGGGAACCCACTGCTTAAGCCTCAA
TAAAGCTTGCCTTGAGTGCTTCAAGTAGTGTGTGCCCGTCTGTTGTGTGACTCTGGTAACTAGAGATCCC
TCAGACCCTTTTAGTCAGTGTGGAAAATCTCTAGCAGCATCTAGAATTAATTCCGTGTATTCTATAGTGT
CACCTAAATCGTATGTGTATGATACATAAGGTTATGTATTAATTGTAGCCGCGTTCTAACGACAATATGT
ACAAGCCTAATTGTGTAGCATCTGGCTTACTGAAGCAGACCCTATCATCTCTCTCGTAAACTGCCGTCAG
AGTCGGTTTGGTTGGACGAACCTTCTGAGTTTCTGGTAACGCCGTCCCGCACCCGGAAATGGTCAGCGAA
CCAATCAGCAGGGTCATCGCTAGCCAGATCCTCTACGCCGGACGCATCGTGGCCGGCATCACCGGCGCCA
CAGGTGCGGTTGCTGGCGCCTATATCGCCGACATCACCGATGGGGAAGATCGGGCTCGCCACTTCGGGCT
CATGAGCGCTTGTTTCGGCGTGGGTATGGTGGCAGGCCCCGTGGCCGGGGGACTGTTGGGCGCCATCTCC
TTGCATGCACCATTCCTTGCGGCGGCGGTGCTCAACGGCCTCAACCTACTACTGGGCTGCTTCCTAATGC
AGGAGTCGCATAAGGGAGAGCGTCGAATGGTGCACTCTCAGTACAATCTGCTCTGATGCCGCATAGTTAA
GCCAGCCCCGACACCCGCCAACACCCGCTGACGCGCCCTGACGGGCTTGTCTGCTCCCGGCATCCGCTTA
CAGACAAGCTGTGACCGTCTCCGGGAGCTGCATGTGTCAGAGGTTTTCACCGTCATCACCGAAACGCGCG
AGACGAAAGGGCCTCGTGATACGCCTATTTTTATAGGTTAATGTCATGATAATAATGGTTTCTTAGACGT
CAGGTGGCACTTTTCGGGGAAATGTGCGCGGAACCCCTATTTGTTTATTTTTCTAAATACATTCAAATAT
GTATCCGCTCATGAGACAATAACCCTGATAAATGCTTCAATAATATTGAAAAAGGAAGAGTATGAGTATT
CAACATTTCCGTGTCGCCCTTATTCCCTTTTTTGCGGCATTTTGCCTTCCTGTTTTTGCTCACCCAGAAA
CGCTGGTGAAAGTAAAAGATGCTGAAGATCAGTTGGGTGCACGAGTGGGTTACATCGAACTGGATCTCAA
CAGCGGTAAGATCCTTGAGAGTTTTCGCCCCGAAGAACGTTTTCCAATGATGAGCACTTTTAAAGTTCTG
CTATGTGGCGCGGTATTATCCCGTATTGACGCCGGGCAAGAGCAACTCGGTCGCCGCATACACTATTCTC
AGAATGACTTGGTTGAGTACTCACCAGTCACAGAAAAGCATCTTACGGATGGCATGACAGTAAGAGAATT
ATGCAGTGCTGCCATAACCATGAGTGATAACACTGCGGCCAACTTACTTCTGACAACGATCGGAGGACCG
AAGGAGCTAACCGCTTTTTTGCACAACATGGGGGATCATGTAACTCGCCTTGATCGTTGGGAACCGGAGC
TGAATGAAGCCATACCAAACGACGAGCGTGACACCACGATGCCTGTAGCAATGGCAACAACGTTGCGCAA
ACTATTAACTGGCGAACTACTTACTCTAGCTTCCCGGCAACAATTAATAGACTGGATGGAGGCGGATAAA
GTTGCAGGACCACTTCTGCGCTCGGCCCTTCCGGCTGGCTGGTTTATTGCTGATAAATCTGGAGCCGGTG
AGCGTGGGTCTCGCGGTATCATTGCAGCACTGGGGCCAGATGGTAAGCCCTCCCGTATCGTAGTTATCTA
CACGACGGGGAGTCAGGCAACTATGGATGAACGAAATAGACAGATCGCTGAGATAGGTGCCTCACTGATT
AAGCATTGGTAACTGTCAGACCAAGTTTACTCATATATACTTTAGATTGATTTAAAACTTCATTTTTAAT
TTAAAAGGATCTAGGTGAAGATCCTTTTTGATAATCTCATGACCAAAATCCCTTAACGTGAGTTTTCGTT
CCACTGAGCGTCAGACCCCGTAGAAAAGATCAAAGGATCTTCTTGAGATCCTTTTTTTCTGCGCGTAATC
TGCTGCTTGCAAACAAAAAAACCACCGCTACCAGCGGTGGTTTGTTTGCCGGATCAAGAGCTACCAACTC
TTTTTCCGAAGGTAACTGGCTTCAGCAGAGCGCAGATACCAAATACTGTTCTTCTAGTGTAGCCGTAGTT
AGGCCACCACTTCAAGAACTCTGTAGCACCGCCTACATACCTCGCTCTGCTAATCCTGTTACCAGTGGCT
GCTGCCAGTGGCGATAAGTCGTGTCTTACCGGGTTGGACTCAAGACGATAGTTACCGGATAAGGCGCAGC
GGTCGGGCTGAACGGGGGGTTCGTGCACACAGCCCAGCTTGGAGCGAACGACCTACACCGAACTGAGATA
CCTACAGCGTGAGCTATGAGAAAGCGCCACGCTTCCCGAAGGGAGAAAGGCGGACAGGTATCCGGTAAGC
GGCAGGGTCGGAACAGGAGAGCGCACGAGGGAGCTTCCAGGGGGAAACGCCTGGTATCTTTATAGTCCTG
TCGGGTTTCGCCACCTCTGACTTGAGCGTCGATTTTTGTGATGCTCGTCAGGGGGGCGGAGCCTATGGAA
AAACGCCAGCAACGCGGCCTTTTTACGGTTCCTGGCCTTTTGCTGGCCTTTTGCTCACATGTTCTTTCCT
GCGTTATCCCCTGATTCTGTGGATAACCGTATTACCGCCTTTGAGTGAGCTGATACCGCTCGCCGCAGCC
GAACGACCGAGCGCAGCGAGTCAGTGAGCGAGGAAGCGGAAGAGCGCCCAATACGCAAACCGCCTCTCCC
CGCGCGTTGGCCGATTCATTAATGCAGCTGTGGAATGTGTGTCAGTTAGGGTGTGGAAAGTCCCCAGGCT
CCCCAGCAGGCAGAAGTATGCAAAGCATGCATCTCAATTAGTCAGCAACCAGGTGTGGAAAGTCCCCAGG
CTCCCCAGCAGGCAGAAGTATGCAAAGCATGCATCTCAATTAGTCAGCAACCATAGTCCCGCCCCTAACT
CCGCCCATCCCGCCCCTAACTCCGCCCAGTTCCGCCCATTCTCCGCCCCATGGCTGACTAATTTTTTTTA
TTTATGCAGAGGCCGAGGCCGCCTCGGCCTCTGAGCTATTCCAGAAGTAGTGAGGAGGCTTTTTTGGAGG
CCTAGGCTTTTGCAAAAAGCTTGGACACAAGACAGGCTTGCGAGATATGTTTGAGAATACCACTTTATCC
CGCGTCAGGGAGAGGCAGTGCGTAAAAAGACGCGGACTCATGTGAAATACTGGTTTTTAGTGCGCCAGAT
CTCTATAATCTCGCGCAACCTATTTTCCCCTCGAACACTTTTTAAGCCGTAGATAAACAGGCTGGGACAC
TTCACATGAGCGAAAAATACATCGTCACCTGGGACATGTTGCAGATCCATGCACGTAAACTCGCAAGCCG
ACTGATGCCTTCTGAACAATGGAAAGGCATTATTGCCGTAAGCCGTGGCGGTCTGTACCGGGTGCGTTAC
TGGCGCGTGAACTGGGTATTCGTCATGTCGATACCGTTTGTATTTCCAGCTACGATCACGACAACCAGCG
CGAGCTTAAAGTGCTGAAACGCGCAGAAGGCGATGGCGAAGGCTTCATCGTTATTGATGACCTGGTGGAT
ACCGGTGGTACTGCGGTTGCGATTCGTGAAATGTATCCAAAAGCGCACTTTGTCACCATCTTCGCAAAAC
CGGCTGGTCGTCCGCTGGTTGATGACTATGTTGTTGATATCCCGCAAGATACCTGGATTGAACAGCCGTG
GGATATGGGCGTCGTATTCGTCCCGCCAATCTCCGGTCGCTAATCTTTTCAACGCCTGGCACTGCCGGGC
GTTGTTCTTTTTAACTTCAGGCGGGTTACAATAGTTTCCAGTAAGTATTCTGGAGGCTGCATCCATGACA
CAGGCAAACCTGAGCGAAACCCTGTTCAAACCCCGCTTTAAACATCCTGAAACCTCGACGCTAGTCCGCC
GCTTTAATCACGGCGCACAACCGCCTGTGCAGTCGGCCCTTGATGGTAAAACCATCCCTCACTGGTATCG
CATGATTAACCGTCTGATGTGGATCTGGCGCGGCATTGACCCACGCGAAATCCTCGACGTCCAGGCACGT
ATTGTGATGAGCGATGCCGAACGTACCGACGATGATTTATACGATACGGTGATTGGCTACCGTGGCGGCA
ACTGGATTTATGAGTGGGCCCCGGATCTTTGTGAAGGAACCTTACTTCTGTGGTGTGACATAATTGGACA
AACTACCTACAGAGATTTAAAGCTCTAAGGTAAATATAAAATTTTTAAGTGTATAATGTGTTAAACTACT
GATTCTAATTGTTTGTGTATTTTAGATTCCAACCTATGGAACTGATGAATGGGAGCAGTGGTGGAATGCC
TTTAATGAGGAAAACCTGTTTTGCTCAGAAGAAATGCCATCTAGTGATGATGAGGCTACTGCTGACTCTC
AACATTCTACTCCTCCAAAAAAGAAGAGAAAGGTAGAAGACCCCAAGGACTTTCCTTCAGAATTGCTAAG
TTTTTTGAGTCATGCTGTGTTTAGTAATAGAACTCTTGCTTGCTTTGCTATTTACACCACAAAGGAAAAA
GCTGCACTGCTATACAAGAAAATTATGGAAAAATATTCTGTAACCTTTATAAGTAGGCATAACAGTTATA
ATCATAACATACTGTTTTTTCTTACTCCACACAGGCATAGAGTGTCTGCTATTAATAACTATGCTCAAAA
ATTGTGTACCTTTAGCTTTTTAATTTGTAAAGGGGTTAATAAGGAATATTTGATGTATAGTGCCTTGACT
AGAGATCATAATCAGCCATACCACATTTGTAGAGGTTTTACTTGCTTTAAAAAACCTCCCACACCTCCCC
CTGAACCTGAAACATAAAATGAATGCAATTGTTGTTGTTAACTTGTTTATTGCAGCTTATAATGGTTACA
AATAAAGCAATAGCATCACAAATTTCACAAATAAAGCATTTTTTTCACTGCATTCTAGTTGTGGTTTGTC
CAAACTCATCAATGTATCTTATCATGTCTGGATCAACTGGATAACTCAAGCTAACCAAAATCATCCCAAA
CTTCCCACCCCATACCCTATTACCACTGCCAATTACCTGTGGTTTCATTTACTCTAAACCTGTGATTCCT
CTGAATTATTTTCATTTTAAAGAAATTGTATTTGTTAAATATGTACTACAAACTTAGTAGTTGGAAGGGC
TAATTCACTCCCAAAGAAGACAAGATATCCTTGATCTGTGGATCTACCACACACAAGGCTACTTCCCTGA
TTAGCAGAACTACACACCAGGGCCAGGGGTCAGATATCCACTGACCTTTGGATGGTGCTACAAGCTAGTA
CCAGTTGAGCCAGATAAGGTAGAAGAGGCCAATAAAGGAGAGAACACCAGCTTGTTACACCCTGTGAGCC
TGCATGGGATGGATGACCCGGAGAGAGAAGTGTTAGAGTGGAGGTTTGACAGCCGCCTAGCATTTCATCA
CGTGGCCCGAGAGCTGCATCCGGAGTACTTCAAGAACTGCTGATATCGAGCTTGCTACAAGGGACTTTCC
GCTGGGGACTTTCCAGGGAGGCGTGGCCTGGGCGGGACTGGGGAGTGGCGAGCCCTCAGATCCTGCATAT
AAGCAGCTGCTTTTTGCCTGTACTGGGTCTCTCTGGTTAGACCAGATCTGAGCCTGGGAGCTCTCTGGCT
AACTAGGGAACCCACTGCTTAAGCCTCAATAAAGCTTGCCTTGAGTGCTTCAAGTAGTGTGTGCCCGTCT
GTTGTGTGACTCTGGTAACTAGAGATCCCTCAGACCCTTTTAGTCAGTGTGGAAAATCTCTAGCAGTGGC
GCCCGAACAGGGACTTGAAAGCGAAAGGGAAACCAGAGGAGCTCTCTCGACGCAGGACTCGGCTTGCTGA
AGCGCGCACGGCAAGAGGCGAGGGGCGGCGACTGGTGAGTACGCCAAAAATTTTGACTAGCGGAGGCTAG
AAGGAGAGAGATGGGTGCGAGAGCGTCAGTATTAAGCGGGGGAGAATTAGATCGCGATGGGAAAAAATTC
GGTTAAGGCCAGGGGGAAAGAAAAAATATAAATTAAAACATATAGTATGGGCAAGCAGGGAGCTAGAACG
ATTCGCAGTTAATCCTGGCCTGTTAGAAACATCAGAAGGCTGTAGACAAATACTGGGACAGCTACAACCA
TCCCTTCAGACAGGATCAGAAGAACTTAGATCATTATATAATACAGTAGCAACCCTCTATTGTGTGCATC
AAAGGATAGAGATAAAAGACACCAAGGAAGCTTTAGACAAGATAGAGGAAGAGCAAAACAAAAGTAAGAC
CACCGCACAGCAAGCGGCCGGCCGCTGATCTTCAGACCTGGAGGAGGAGATATGAGGGACAATTGGAGAA
GTGAATTATATAAATATAAAGTAGTAAAAATTGAACCATTAGGAGTAGCACCCACCAAGGCAAAGAGAAG
AGTGGTGCAGAGAGAAAAAAGAGCAGTGGGAATAGGAGCTTTGTTCCTTGGGTTCTTGGGAGCAGCAGGA
AGCACTATGGGCGCAGCGTCAATGACGCTGACGGTACAGGCCAGACAATTATTGTCTGGTATAGTGCAGC
AGCAGAACAATTTGCTGAGGGCTATTGAGGCGCAACAGCATCTGTTGCAACTCACAGTCTGGGGCATCAA
GCAGCTCCAGGCAAGAATCCTGGCTGTGGAAAGATACCTAAAGGATCAACAGCTCCTGGGGATTTGGGGT
TGCTCTGGAAAACTCATTTGCACCACTGCTGTGCCTTGGAATGCTAGTTGGAGTAATAAATCTCTGGAAC
AGATTTGGAATCACACGACCTGGATGGAGTGGGACAGAGAAATTAACAATTACACAAGCTTAATACACTC
CTTAATTGAAGAATCGCAAAACCAGCAAGAAAAGAATGAACAAGAATTATTGGAATTAGATAAATGGGCA
AGTTTGTGGAATTGGTTTAACATAACAAATTGGCTGTGGTATATAA
